>Addgene plasmid #117562 | pEPOR1CB0083 | addgene full sequence | sequence record 228161 | Addgene NGS Result
TCTGTGAAGACAAACTAGAATTCGAGCTCGGAGCATCTTCATTCTTAAGATATGAAGATAATCTTCAAAA
GGCCCCTGGGAATCTGAAAGAAGAGAAGCAGGCCCATTTATATGGGAAAGAACAATAGTATTTCTTATAT
AGGCCCATTTAAGTTGAAAACAATCTTCAAAAGTCCCACATCGCTTAGATAAGAAAACGAAGCTGAGTTT
ATATACAGCTAGAGTCGAAGTAGTGATTGCTGATGATTCAGGACCATGGGTTTTAGAGCTAGAAATAGCA
AGTTAAAATAAGGCTAGTCCGTTATCAACTTGAAAAAGTGGCACCGAGTCGGTGCTTTTTTTCTAGACCC
AGCTTTCTTGTACAAAGTTGGCATTACGCTTTACTTGTCTTCTGCACGAAGTGGTTTAAACTATCAGTGT
TTGACAGGATATATTGGCGGGTAAACCTAAGAGAAAAGAGCGTTTATTAGAATAATCGGATATTTAAAAG
GGCGTGAAAAGGTTTATCCGTTCGTCCATTTGTATGTGCATGCCAACCACAGGGTTCCCCAGATCAGGCG
CTGGCTGCTGAACCCCCAGCCGGAACTGACCCCACAAGGCCCTAGCGTTTGCAATGCACCAGGTCATCAT
TGACCCAGGCGTGTTCCACCAGGCCGCTGCCTCGCAACTCTTCGCAGGCTTCGCCGACCTGCTCGCGCCA
CTTCTTCACGCGGGTGGAATCCGATCCGCACATGAGGCGGAAGGTTTCCAGCTTGAGCGGGTACGGCTCC
CGGTGCGAGCTGAAATAGTCGAACATCCGTCGGGCCGTCGGCGACAGCTTGCGGTACTTCTCCCATATGA
ATTTCGTGTAGTGGTCGCCAGCAAACAGCACGACGATTTCCTCGTCGATCAGGACCTGGCAACGGGACGT
TTTCTTGCCACGGTCCAGGACGCGGAAGCGGTGCAGCAGCGACACCGATTCCAGGTGCCCAACGCGGTCG
GACGTGAAGCCCATCGCCGTCGCCTGTAGGCGCGACAGGCATTCCTCGGCCTTCGTGTAATACCGGCCAT
TGATCGACCAGCCCAGGTCCTGGCAAAGCTCGTAGAACGTGAAGGTGATCGGCTCGCCGATAGGGGTGCG
CTTCGCGTACTCCAACACCTGCTGCCACACCAGTTCGTCATCGTCGGCCCGCAGCTCGACGCCGGTGTAG
GTGATCTTCACGTCCTTGTTGACGTGGAAAATGACCTTGTTTTGCAGCGCCTCGCGCGGGATTTTCTTGT
TGCGCGTGGTGAACAGGGCAGAGCGGGCCGTGTCGTTTGGCATCGCTCGCATCGTGTCCGGCCACGGCGC
AATATCGAACAAGGAAAGCTGCATTTCCTTGATCTGCTGCTTCGTGTGTTTCAGCAACGCGGCCTGCTTG
GCCTCGCTGACCTGTTTTGCCAGGTCCTCGCCGGCGGTTTTTCGCTTCTTGGTCGTCATAGTTCCTCGCG
TGTCGATGGTCATCGACTTCGCCAAACCTGCCGCCTCCTGTTCAAGACGACGCGAACGCTCCACGGCGGC
CGATGGCGCGGGCAGGGCAGGGGGAGCCAGTTGCACGCTGTCGCGCTCGATCTTGGCCGTAGCTTGCTGG
ACCATCGAGCCGACGGACTGGAAGGTTTCGCGGGGCGCACGCATGACGGTGCGGCTTGCGATGGTTTCGG
CATCCTCGGCGGAAAACCCCGCGTCGATCAGTTCTTGCCTGTATGCCTTCCGGTCAAACGTCCGATTCAT
TCACCCTCCTTGCGGGATTGCCCCGACTCACGCCGGGGCAATGTGCCCTTATTCCTGATTTGACCCGCCT
GGTGCCTTGGTGTCCAGATAATCCACCTTATCGGCAATGAAGTCGGTCCCGTAGACCGTCTGGCCGTCCT
TCTCGTACTTGGTATTCCGAATCTTGCCCTGCACGAATACCAGCGACCCCTTGCCCAAATACTTGCCGTG
GGCCTCGGCCTGAGAGCCAAAACACTTGATGCGGAAGAAGTCGGTGCGCTCCTGCTTGTCGCCGGCATCG
TTGCGCCACATCTAGGATCTGCCAGGAACCGTAAAAAGGCCGCGTTGCTGGCGTTTTTCCATAGGCTCCG
CCCCCCTGACGAGCATCACAAAAATCGACGCTCAAGTCAGAGGTGGCGAAACCCGACAGGACTATAAAGA
TACCAGGCGTTTCCCCCTGGAAGCTCCCTCGTGCGCTCTCCTGTTCCGACCCTGCCGCTTACCGGATACC
TGTCCGCCTTTCTCCCTTCGGGAAGCGTGGCGCTTTCTCATAGCTCACGCTGTAGGTATCTCAGTTCGGT
GTAGGTCGTTCGCTCCAAGCTGGGCTGTGTGCACGAACCCCCCGTTCAGCCCGACCGCTGCGCCTTATCC
GGTAACTATCGTCTTGAGTCCAACCCGGTAAGACACGACTTATCGCCACTGGCAGCAGCCACTGGTAACA
GGATTAGCAGAGCGAGGTATGTAGGCGGTGCTACAGAGTTCTTGAAGTGGTGGCCTAACTACGGCTACAC
TAGAAGAACAGTATTTGGTATCTGCGCTCTGCTGAAGCCAGTTACCTTCGGAAAAAGAGTTGGTAGCTCT
TGATCCGGCAAACAAACCACCGCTGGTAGCGGTGGTTTTTTTGTTTGCAAGCAGCAGATTACGCGCAGAA
AAAAAGGATCTCAAGAAGATCCTTTGATCTTTTCTACGGGGTCTGACGCTCAGTGGAACGAAAACTCACG
TTAAGGGATTTTGGTCATGAGATTATCAAAAAGGATCTTCACCTAGATCCTTTTAAATTAAAAATGAAGT
TTTAAATCAATCTAAAGTATATATGAGTAAACTTGGTCTGACAGTTACCAATGCTTAATCAGTGAGGCAC
CTATCTCAGCGATCTGTCTATTTCGTTCATCCATAGTTGCCTGACTCCCCGTCGTGTAGATAACTACGAT
ACGGGAGGGCTTACCATCTGGCCCCAGTGCTGCAATGATACCGCGAGAACCACGCTCACCGGCTCCAGAT
TTATCAGCAATAAACCAGCCAGCCGGAAGGGCCGAGCGCAGAAGTGGTCCTGCAACTTTATCCGCCTCCA
TCCAGTCTATTAATTGTTGCCGGGAAGCTAGAGTAAGTAGTTCGCCAGTTAATAGTTTGCGCAACGTTGT
TGCCATTGCTACAGGCATCGTGGTGTCACGCTCGTCGTTTGGTATGGCTTCATTCAGCTCCGGTTCCCAA
CGATCAAGGCGAGTTACATGATCCCCCATGTTGTGCAAAAAAGCGGTTAGCTCCTTCGGTCCTCCGATCG
TTGTCAGAAGTAAGTTGGCCGCAGTGTTATCACTCATGGTTATGGCAGCACTGCATAATTCTCTTACTGT
CATGCCATCCGTAAGATGCTTTTCTGTGACTGGTGAGTACTCAACCAAGTCATTCTGAGAATAGTGTATG
CGGCGACCGAGTTGCTCTTGCCCGGCGTCAATACGGGATAATACCGCGCCACATAGCAGAACTTTAAAAG
TGCTCATCATTGGAAAACGTTCTTCGGGGCGAAAACTCTCAAGGATCTTACCGCTGTTGAGATCCAGTTC
GATGTAACCCACTCGTGCACCCAACTGATCTTCAGCATCTTTTACTTTCACCAGCGTTTCTGGGTGAGCA
AAAACAGGAAGGCAAAATGCCGCAAAAAAGGGAATAAGGGCGACACGGAAATGTTGAATACTCATACTCT
TCCTTTTTCAATATTATTGAAGCATTTATCAAGGTTATTGTCTCATGAGCGGATACATATTTGAATGTAT
TTAGAAAAATAAACAAATAGGGGTTCCGCGCACGAATTGGCCAGCGCTGCCATTTTTGGGGTGAGGCCGT
TCGCGGCCGAGGGGCGCAGCCCCTGGGGGGATGGGAGGCCCGCGTTAGCGGGCCGGGAGGGTTCGAGAAG
GGGGGGCACCCCCCTTCGGCGTGCGCGGTCACGCGCACAGGGCGCAGCCCTGGTTAAAAACAAGGTTTAT
AAATATTGGTTTAAAAGCAGGTTAAAAGACAGGTTAGCGGTGGCCGAAAAACGGGCGGAAACCCTTGCAA
ATGCTGGATTTTCTGCCTGTGGACAGCCCCTCAAATGTCAATAGGTGCGCCCCTCATCTGTCAGCACTCT
GCCCCTCAAGTGTCAAGGATCGCGCCCCTCATCTGTCAGTAGTCGCGCCCCTCAAGTGTCAATACCGCAG
GGCACTTATCCCCAGGCTTGTCCACATCATCTGTGGGAAACTCGCGTAAAATCAGGCGTTTTCGCCGATT
TGCGAGGCTGGCCAGCTCCACGTCGCCGGCCGAAATCGAGCCTGCCCCTCATCTGTCAACGCCGCGCCGG
GTGAGTCGGCCCCTCAAGTGTCAACGTCCGCCCCTCATCTGTCAGTGAGGGCCAAGTTTTCCGCGAGGTA
TCCACAACGCCGGCGGCCGCGGTGTCTCGCACACGGCTTCGACGGCGTTTCTGGCGCGTTTGCAGGGCCA
TAGACGGCCGCCAGCCCAGCGGCGAGGGCAACCAGCCCGGTGAGCGTCGCAAAGGAGATCCTGATCTGAC
TGATGGGCTGCCTGTATCGAGTGGTGATTTTGTGCCGAGCTGCCGGTCGGGGAGCTGTTGGCTGGCTGGT
GGCAGGATATATTGTGGTGTAAACAAATTGACGCTTAGACAACTTAATAACACATTGCGGACGTTTTTAA
TGTACTGGGGTGGATGCAGTGGGCCCCAC
Features (pLannotate 1.2.2; 11 found; start..end, strand, type, name):
    167..183     +  promoter       AtU6 promoter (fragment): consensus promoter from the three Arabidopsis U6 snRNA genes (Waibel and Filipowicz, 1990; Nekrasov et al., 2013)
    260..335     +  misc_RNA       gRNA scaffold: guide RNA scaffold for the Streptococcus pyogenes CRISPR/Cas9 system
    347..368     -  protein_bind   attB2 (fragment): mutant version of attB; recombination site for the Gateway® BP reaction BP Clonase™
    422..446     +  misc_feature   RB T-DNA repeat: right border repeat from nopaline C58 T-DNA
    558..578     -  CDS            TetR (fragment): tetracycline resistance regulatory protein; tetR
    605..1750    -  CDS            trfA: TRFA_ECOLX - Experimental evidence at protein level: Swiss-Prot protein existence level 1. Also involved in plasmid copy number control, promoting intermolecular coupling of protein bound iterons at oriV, which inhibits replication initiation. From Escherichia coli.
   2086..2674    -  rep_origin     ori: high-copy-number ColE1/pMB1/pBR322/pUC origin of replication
   2845..3705    -  CDS            AmpR: β-lactamase; bla; confers resistance to ampicillin, carbenicillin, and related antibiotics
   3706..3810    -  promoter       AmpR promoter: bla
   3897..4528    -  rep_origin     oriV: incP origin of replication
   4620..4644    +  misc_feature   LB T-DNA repeat: left border repeat from nopaline C58 T-DNA
