[The description below was written by a language model from this plasmid's Addgene catalogue record and pLannotate feature annotations shown in this document.]
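Description:
pEPOR1CB0083 is a Level 1 Golden Gate (MoClo-style) cassette plasmid for plant genome editing, built in the pICH47751 backbone and about 4.7 kb in the sequenced record. Its payload is a single guide RNA transcription unit: the Arabidopsis thaliana U6-26 small nuclear RNA promoter, a Pol III promoter suited to producing short, uncapped, non-polyadenylated transcripts, drives a spacer targeting the A. thaliana methyltransferase gene AT5G10620, fused to the Streptococcus pyogenes Cas9 guide RNA scaffold. The feature table detects only a short fragment of the consensus AtU6 promoter immediately upstream of the scaffold, along with a small attB2-like fragment just downstream. The spacer itself is not annotated. The unit was assembled with BsaI, and those sites were destroyed during cloning, as expected for a Type IIS one-pot assembly.

The backbone carries nopaline-type left and right T-DNA border repeats flanking the cassette position, so the insert sits within a T-DNA. For replication it combines a high-copy ColE1/pUC origin for E. coli with the broad-host-range IncP oriV and its trfA replication initiator gene, which allow maintenance in Agrobacterium. Selection in bacteria is by ampicillin resistance (β-lactamase under its own promoter). A very short TetR fragment is also annotated and appears to be a backbone remnant.

The plasmid encodes no nuclease or plant selectable marker. As a Level 1 module it is meant to be combined with other Level 1 cassettes, such as a SpCas9 expression unit, in a higher-level multigene assembly. It was deposited as part of a toolkit comparing the efficiency and specificity of different Cas nucleases in plants.
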