Addgene plasmid #117562: pEPOR1CB0083
Purpose: Level1 Golden Gate Cassette: sgRNA cassette for spCas9, targeting Methyltransferase {AT5G10620} in A. thaliana
Depositing lab: Nicola Patron. Depositing organization: Earlham Institute. Publication: Comparison of efficiency and specificity of CRISPR-associated (Cas) nucleases in plants: An expanded toolkit for precision genome engineering. Raitskin O, Schudoma C, West A, Patron NJ. PLoS One. 2019 Feb 27;14(2):e0211598. doi: 10.1371/journal.pone.0211598. eCollection 2019. PubMed 30811422.
Backbone
  Vector backbone: pICH47751
  Vector type: Plant Expression
Growth in bacteria
  Bacterial resistance: Ampicillin, 100 μg/mL
  Growth temperature: 37°C
  Growth strain: DH5alpha
  Copy number: High Copy
Gene/Insert
  Gene/Insert name: Promoter_AtU6-26 + sgRNA_Methyltransferase {AT5G10620} A. thaliana
  Species: Synthetic
  Promoter: AtU6-26 (pICSL90002)
  Cloning method: Restriction Enzyme; 5′ cloning site BsaI (destroyed during cloning); 3′ cloning site BsaI (destroyed during cloning)
Terms and licenses: Academic/Nonprofit Terms; Industry Terms: Not Available to Industry
Depositor comments: Please visit https://www.biorxiv.org/content/early/2018/09/20/422766 for BioRxiv preprint
How to cite: pEPOR1CB0083 was a gift from Nicola Patron (Addgene plasmid # 117562 ; http://n2t.net/addgene:117562 ; RRID:Addgene_117562)
